>Addgene plasmid #43814 | Active Wnt5B-V5 | depositor full sequence | sequence record 59168 | Active Wnt5B-V5 sequence 6549 bps
GACGGATCGGGAGATCTCCCGATCCCCTATGGTCGACTCTCAGTACAATCTGCTCTGATGCCGCATAGTT
AAGCCAGTATCTGCTCCCTGCTTGTGTGTTGGAGGTCGCTGAGTAGTGCGCGAGCAAAATTTAAGCTACA
ACAAGGCAAGGCTTGACCGACAATTGCATGAAGAATCTGCTTAGGGTTAGGCGTTTTGCGCTGCTTCGCG
ATGTACGGGCCAGATATACGCGTTGACATTGATTATTGACTAGTTATTAATAGTAATCAATTACGGGGTC
ATTAGTTCATAGCCCATATATGGAGTTCCGCGTTACATAACTTACGGTAAATGGCCCGCCTGGCTGACCG
CCCAACGACCCCCGCCCATTGACGTCAATAATGACGTATGTTCCCATAGTAACGCCAATAGGGACTTTCC
ATTGACGTCAATGGGTGGACTATTTACGGTAAACTGCCCACTTGGCAGTACATCAAGTGTATCATATGCC
AAGTACGCCCCCTATTGACGTCAATGACGGTAAATGGCCCGCCTGGCATTATGCCCAGTACATGACCTTA
TGGGACTTTCCTACTTGGCAGTACATCTACGTATTAGTCATCGCTATTACCATGGTGATGCGGTTTTGGC
AGTACATCAATGGGCGTGGATAGCGGTTTGACTCACGGGGATTTCCAAGTCTCCACCCCATTGACGTCAA
TGGGAGTTTGTTTTGGCACCAAAATCAACGGGACTTTCCAAAATGTCGTAACAACTCCGCCCCATTGACG
CAAATGGGCGGTAGGCGTGTACGGTGGGAGGTCTATATAAGCAGAGCTCTCTGGCTAACTAGAGAACCCA
CTGCTTACTGGCTTATCGAAATTAATACGACTCACTATAGGGAGACCCAAGCTGGCTAGTTAAGCTATCA
ACAAGTTTGTACAAAAAAGCAGGCTCCGCGGCCGCCCCCTTCACCATGCCCAGCCTGCTGCTGCTGTTCA
CGGCTGCTCTGCTGTCCAGCTGGGCTCAGCTTCTGACAGACGCCAACTCCTGGTGGTCATTAGCTTTGAA
CCCGGTGCAGAGACCCGAGATGTTTATCATCGGTGCCCAGCCCGTGTGCAGTCAGCTTCCCGGGCTCTCC
CCTGGCCAGAGGAAGCTGTGCCAATTGTACCAGGAGCACATGGCCTACATAGGGGAGGGAGCCAAGACTG
GCATCAAGGAATGCCAGCACCAGTTCCGGCAGCGGCGGTGGAATTGCAGCACAGCGGACAACGCATCTGT
CTTTGGGAGAGTCATGCAGATAGGCAGCCGAGAGACCGCCTTCACCCACGCGGTGAGCGCCGCGGGCGTG
GTCAACGCCATCAGCCGGGCCTGCCGCGAGGGCGAGCTCTCCACCTGCGGCTGCAGCCGGACGGCGCGGC
CCAAGGACCTGCCCCGGGACTGGCTGTGGGGCGGCTGTGGGGACAACGTGGAGTACGGCTACCGCTTCGC
CAAGGAGTTTGTGGATGCCCGGGAGCGAGAGAAGAACTTTGCCAAAGGATCAGAGGAGCAGGGCCGGGTG
CTCATGAACCTGCAAAACAACGAGGCCGGTCGCAGGGCTGTGTATAAGATGGCAGACGTAGCCTGCAAAT
GCCACGGCGTCTCGGGGTCCTGCAGCCTCAAGACCTGCTGGCTGCAGCTGGCCGAGTTCCGCAAGGTCGG
GGACCGGCTGAAGGAGAAGTACGACAGCGCGGCCGCCATGCGCGTCACCCGCAAGGGCCGGCTGGAGCTG
GTCAACAGCCGCTTCACCCAGCCCACCCCGGAGGACCTGGTCTATGTGGACCCCAGCCCCGACTACTGCC
TGCGCAACGAGAGCACGGGCTCCCTGGGCACGCAGGGCCGCCTCTGCAACAAGACCTCGGAGGGCATGGA
TGGCTGTGAGCTCATGTGCTGCGGGCGTGGCTACAACCAGTTCAAGAGCGTGCAGGTGGAGCGCTGCCAC
TGCAAGTTCCACTGGTGCTGCTTCGTCAGGTGTAAGAAGTGCACGGAGATCGTGGACCAGTACATCTGTA
AAGGCGGAGGTAAGCCTATCCCTAACCCTCTCCTCGGTCTCGATTCTACGCGTACCGGTTAGTAATGAGT
TTAAACGGGGGAGGCTAACTGAAACACGGAAGGAGACAATACCGGAAGGAACCCGCGCTATGACGGCAAT
AAAAAGACAGAATAAAACGCACGGGTGTTGGGTCGTTTGTTCATAAACGCGGGGTTCGGTCCCAGGGCTG
GCACTCTGTCGATACCCCACCGAGACCCCATTGGGGCCAATACGCCCGCGTTTCTTCCTTTTCCCCACCC
CACCCCCCAAGTTCGGGTGAAGGCCCAGGGCTCGCAGCCAACGTCGGGGCGGCAGGCCCTGCCATAGCAG
ATCTGCGCAGCTGGGGCTCTAGGGGGTATCCCC
[124 nt withheld, positions 2414-2537]
C
[32 nt withheld, positions 2539-2570]
CA
[57 nt withheld, positions 2573-2629]
A
[49 nt withheld, positions 2631-2679]
CCTTTGACGTTGGAGTCCACGTTCTTT
[37 nt withheld, positions 2707-2743]
ACCCTATCTCGGTCTATTCTTTTGATTTATAAGGGATTTTGGGGATTTCGGCCTATTGGTTAAAAAATGA
GCTGATTTAACAAAAATTTAACGCGAATTAATTCTGTGGAATGTGTGTCAGTTAGGGTGTGGAAAGTCCC
CAGGCTCCCCAGCAGGCAGAAGTATGCAAAGCATGCATCTCAATTAGTCAGCAACCAGGTGTGGAAAGTC
CCCAGGCTCCCCAGCAGGCAGAAGTATGCAAAGCATGCATCTCAATTAGTCAGCAACCATAGTCCCGCCC
CTAACTCCGCCCATCCCGCCCCTAACTCCGCCCAGTTCCGCCCATTCTCCGCCCCATGGCTGACTAATTT
TTTTTATTTATGCAGAGGCCGAGGCCGCCTCTGCCTCTGAGCTATTCCAGAAGTAGTGAGGAGGCTTTTT
TGGAGGCCTAGGCTTTTGCAAAAAGCTCCCGGGAGCTTGTATATCCATTTTCGGATCTGATCAAGAGACA
GGATGAGGATCGTTTCGCATGATTGAACAAGATGGATTGCACGCAGGTTCTCCGGCCGCTTGGGTGGAGA
GGCTATTCGGCTATGACTGGGCACAACAGACAATCGGCTGCTCTGATGCCGCCGTGTTCCGGCTGTCAGC
GCAGGGGCGCCCGGTTCTTTTTGTCAAGACCGACCTGTCCGGTGCCCTGAATGAACTGCAGGACGAGGCA
GCGCGGCTATCGTGGCTGGCCACGACGGGCGTTCCTTGCGCAGCTGTGCTCGACGTTGTCACTGAAGCGG
GAAGGGACTGGCTGCTATTGGGCGAAGTGCCGGGGCAGGATCTCCTGTCATCTCACCTTGCTCCTGCCGA
GAAAGTATCCATCATGGCTGATGCAATGCGGCGGCTGCATACGCTTGATCCGGCTACCTGCCCATTCGAC
CACCAAGCGAAACATCGCATCGAGCGAGCACGTACTCGGATGGAAGCCGGTCTTGTCGATCAGGATGATC
TGGACGAAGAGCATCAGGGGCTCGCGCCAGCCGAACTGTTCGCCAGGCTCAAGGCGCGCATGCCCGACGG
CGAGGATCTCGTCGTGACCCATGGCGATGCCTGCTTGCCGAATATCATGGTGGAAAATGGCCGCTTTTCT
GGATTCATCGACTGTGGCCGGCTGGGTGTGGCGGACCGCTATCAGGACATAGCGTTGGCTACCCGTGATA
TTGCTGAAGAGCTTGGCGGCGAATGGGCTGACCGCTTCCTCGTGCTTTACGGTATCGCCGCTCCCGATTC
GCAGCGCATCGCCTTCTATCGCCTTCTTGACGAGTTCTTCTGAGCGGGACTCTGGGGTTCGCGAAATGAC
CGACCAAGCGACGCCCAACCTGCCATCACGAGATTTCGATTCCACCGCCGCCTTCTATGAAAGGTTGGGC
TTCGGAATCGTTTTCCGGGACGCCGGCTGGATGATCCTCCAGCGCGGGGATCTCATGCTGGAGTTCTTCG
CCCACCCCAACTTGTTTATTGCAGCTTATAATGGTTACAAATAAAGCAATAGCATCACAAATTTCACAAA
TAAAGCATTTTTTTCACTGCATTCTAGTTGTGGTTTGTCCAAACTCATCAATGTATCTTATCATGTCTGT
ATACCGTCGACCTCTAGCTAGAGCTTGGCGTAATCATGGTCATAGCTGTTTCCTGTGTGAAATTGTTATC
CGCTCACAATTCCACACAACATACGAGCCGGAAGCATAAAGTGTAAAGCCTGGGGTGCCTAATGAGTGAG
CTAACTCACATTAATTGCGTTGCGCTCACTGCCCGCTTTCCAGTCGGGAAACCTGTCGTGCCAGCTGCAT
TAATGAATCGGCCAACGCGCGGGGAGAGGCGGTTTGCGTATTGGGCGCTCTTCCGCTTCCTCGCTCACTG
ACTCGCTGCGCTCGGTCGTTCGGCTGCGGCGAGCGGTATCAGCTCACTCAAAGGCGGTAATACGGTTATC
CACAGAATCAGGGGATAACGCAGGAAAGAACATGTGAGCAAAAGGCCAGCAAAAGGCCAGGAACCGTAAA
AAGGCCGCGTTGCTGGCGTTTTTCCATAGGCTCCGCCCCCCTGACGAGCATCACAAAAATCGACGCTCAA
GTCAGAGGTGGCGAAACCCGACAGGACTATAAAGATACCAGGCGTTTCCCCCTGGAAGCTCCCTCGTGCG
CTCTCCTGTTCCGACCCTGCCGCTTACCGGATACCTGTCCGCCTTTCTCCCTTCGGGAAGCGTGGCGCTT
TCTCAATGCTCACGCTGTAGGTATCTCAGTTCGGTGTAGGTCGTTCGCTCCAAGCTGGGCTGTGTGCACG
AACCCCCCGTTCAGCCCGACCGCTGCGCCTTATCCGGTAACTATCGTCTTGAGTCCAACCCGGTAAGACA
CGACTTATCGCCACTGGCAGCAGCCACTGGTAACAGGATTAGCAGAGCGAGGTATGTAGGCGGTGCTACA
GAGTTCTTGAAGTGGTGGCCTAACTACGGCTACACTAGAAGGACAGTATTTGGTATCTGCGCTCTGCTGA
AGCCAGTTACCTTCGGAAAAAGAGTTGGTAGCTCTTGATCCGGCAAACAAACCACCGCTGGTAGCGGTGG
TTTTTTTGTTTGCAAGCAGCAGATTACGCGCAGAAAAAAAGGATCTCAAGAAGATCCTTTGATCTTTTCT
ACGGGGTCTGACGCTCAGTGGAACGAAAACTCACGTTAAGGGATTTTGGTCATGAGATTATCAAAAAGGA
TCTTCACCTAGATCCTTTTAAATTAAAAATGAAGTTTTAAATCAATCTAAAGTATATATGAGTAAACTTG
GTCTGACAGTTACCAATGCTTAATCAGTGAGGCACCTATCTCAGCGATCTGTCTATTTCGTTCATCCATA
GTTGCCTGACTCCCCGTCGTGTAGATAACTACGATACGGGAGGGCTTACCATCTGGCCCCAGTGCTGCAA
TGATACCGCGAGACCCACGCTCACCGGCTCCAGATTTATCAGCAATAAACCAGCCAGCCGGAAGGGCCGA
GCGCAGAAGTGGTCCTGCAACTTTATCCGCCTCCATCCAGTCTATTAATTGTTGCCGGGAAGCTAGAGTA
AGTAGTTCGCCAGTTAATAGTTTGCGCAACGTTGTTGCCATTGCTACAGGCATCGTGGTGTCACGCTCGT
CGTTTGGTATGGCTTCATTCAGCTCCGGTTCCCAACGATCAAGGCGAGTTACATGATCCCCCATGTTGTG
CAAAAAAGCGGTTAGCTCCTTCGGTCCTCCGATCGTTGTCAGAAGTAAGTTGGCCGCAGTGTTATCACTC
ATGGTTATGGCAGCACTGCATAATTCTCTTACTGTCATGCCATCCGTAAGATGCTTTTCTGTGACTGGTG
AGTACTCAACCAAGTCATTCTGAGAATAGTGTATGCGGCGACCGAGTTGCTCTTGCCCGGCGTCAATACG
GGATAATACCGCGCCACATAGCAGAACTTTAAAAGTGCTCATCATTGGAAAACGTTCTTCGGGGCGAAAA
CTCTCAAGGATCTTACCGCTGTTGAGATCCAGTTCGATGTAACCCACTCGTGCACCCAACTGATCTTCAG
CATCTTTTACTTTCACCAGCGTTTCTGGGTGAGCAAAAACAGGAAGGCAAAATGCCGCAAAAAAGGGAAT
AAGGGCGACACGGAAATGTTGAATACTCATACTCTTCCTTTTTCAATATTATTGAAGCATTTATCAGGGT
TATTGTCTCATGAGCGGATACATATTTGAATGTATTTAGAAAAATAAACAAATAGGGGTTCCGCGCACAT
TTCCCCGAAAAGTGCCACCTGACGTC
Features (pLannotate 1.2.2; 22 found; start..end, strand, type, name):
     36..80      -  misc_feature   bom (fragment): basis of mobility region from pBR322
    235..614     +  enhancer       CMV enhancer: human cytomegalovirus immediate early enhancer
    615..818     +  promoter       CMV promoter: human cytomegalovirus (CMV) immediate early promoter
    814..847     +  LTR            5' LTR (truncated) (fragment): truncated 5' long terminal repeat (LTR) from HIV-1
    863..881     +  promoter       T7 promoter: promoter for bacteriophage T7 RNA polymerase
    911..935     +  protein_bind   attB1: mutant version of attB; recombination site for the Gateway® BP reaction BP Clonase™
    956..2032    +  CDS            WNT5B: WNT5B_HUMAN - Experimental evidence at transcript level: Swiss-Prot protein existence level 2. Ligand for members of the frizzled family of seven transmembrane receptors. Probable developmental protein. May be a signaling molecule which affects the development of discrete regions of tissues. Is likely to signal over only few cell diameters (By similarity). From Homo sapiens (Human).
   2039..2080    +  CDS            V5 tag: epitope tag from simian virus 5
   2164..2212    +  polyA_signal   HSV TK poly(A) signal: herpes simplex virus thymidine kinase polyadenylation signal (Cole and Stacy, 1985)
   2303..2319    -  polyA_signal   bGH poly(A) signal (fragment): bovine growth hormone polyadenylation signal
   2414..2842    +  rep_origin     f1 ori (sequence partly withheld): f1 bacteriophage origin of replication; arrow indicates direction of (+) strand synthesis
   2856..3185    +  promoter       SV40 promoter: SV40 enhancer and early promoter
   3252..4043    +  CDS            neo: KKA2_KLEPN - Also known as kan, nptII. Experimental evidence at protein level: Swiss-Prot protein existence level 1. Resistance to kanamycin, neomycin, paromomycin, ribostamycin, butirosin and gentamicin B. From Klebsiella pneumoniae.
   4069..4227    +  CDS            ble (fragment): BLE_KLEPN - Experimental evidence at protein level: Swiss-Prot protein existence level 1. Binding protein with a strong affinity to the bleomycin family of antibiotics. Binds to CL990; an antimitotic-antibiotic compound. From Klebsiella pneumoniae.
   4222..4343    +  polyA_signal   SV40 poly(A) signal: SV40 polyadenylation signal
   4416..4432    -  protein_bind   lac operator: The lac repressor binds to the lac operator to inhibit transcription in E. coli. This inhibition can be relieved by adding lactose or isopropyl-β-D-thiogalactopyranoside (IPTG). lac repressor encoded by lacI
   4440..4470    -  promoter       lac promoter: promoter for the E. coli lac operon
   4485..4506    -  protein_bind   CAP binding site: CAP binding activates transcription in the presence of cAMP. E. coli catabolite activator protein
   4519..4611    -  CDS            lacI (fragment): lac repressor; lacI; The lac repressor binds to the lac operator to inhibit transcription in E. coli. This inhibition can be relieved by adding lactose or isopropyl-β-D-thiogalactopyranoside (IPTG).
   4794..5382    -  rep_origin     ori: high-copy-number ColE1/pMB1/pBR322/pUC origin of replication
   5553..6413    -  CDS            AmpR: β-lactamase; bla; confers resistance to ampicillin, carbenicillin, and related antibiotics
   6414..6518    -  promoter       AmpR promoter: bla
