[The description below was written by a language model from this plasmid's Addgene catalogue record and pLannotate feature annotations shown in this document.]
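Description:
Active Wnt5B-V5 is a mammalian expression plasmid built on the pcDNA3.2/V5-DEST Gateway destination backbone, carrying the human WNT5B coding sequence. The open reading frame was introduced by Gateway recombination, and an attB1 site remains just upstream of it. The depositor's full sequence is 6,549 nt, shorter than the listed size of the empty destination vector, which is consistent with replacement of the Gateway selection cassette by the insert. The plasmid is maintained in E. coli through a high-copy ColE1/pUC-type origin with ampicillin selection from the β-lactamase gene. An f1 origin is also present, which can support single-stranded DNA production.

Expression of WNT5B is driven by the human cytomegalovirus immediate early enhancer and promoter, with a T7 promoter between the CMV promoter and the insert that could be used for in vitro transcription. The coding sequence is followed closely by a C-terminal V5 epitope tag, allowing detection or immunoprecipitation of the secreted ligand with anti-V5 antibodies, and the transcript ends at the herpes simplex virus thymidine kinase polyadenylation signal. A separate cassette, with the SV40 enhancer/early promoter driving the neomycin phosphotransferase gene and an SV40 poly(A) signal, allows G418 selection of stably transfected cells. Several short annotations (HIV-1 LTR, bGH poly(A), ble, lacI and bom fragments) are small partial matches and are probably backbone remnants rather than functional elements.

WNT5B encodes a ligand for frizzled family receptors. The name and the associated publication on disulfide bond requirements for active Wnt ligands suggest the construct is used to produce a tagged Wnt5B that retains signalling activity in cultured mammalian cells, though the record does not describe specific assays.
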