Addgene plasmid #43814: Active Wnt5B-V5
Depositing lab: Xi He. Depositing organization: Boston Children's Hospital. Publication: Disulfide Bond Requirements for Active Wnt Ligands. MacDonald BT, Hien A, Zhang X, Iranloye O, Virshup DM, Waterman ML, He X. J Biol Chem. 2014 May 19. pii: jbc.M114.575027. 10.1074/jbc.M114.575027 PubMed 24841207.
Backbone
  Vector backbone: pcDNA3.2/V5-DEST
  Backbone manufacturer: Invitrogen
  Backbone size w/o insert (bp): 7711
  Vector type: Mammalian Expression
  Selectable markers: Neomycin (select with G418)
Growth in bacteria
  Bacterial resistance: Ampicillin, 100 μg/mL
  Growth temperature: 37°C
  Growth strain: DH5alpha
  Copy number: High Copy
Gene/Insert
  Gene/Insert name: WNT5B
  Species: H. sapiens (human)
  Entrez Gene: WNT5B
  Promoter: CMV
  Tag / fusion protein: V5 (C terminal on insert)
  Cloning method: Gateway Cloning
  Sequencing primers: 5′ CMV-F; 3′ TK-pA-R
Terms and licenses: Academic/Nonprofit Terms; Industry Terms: Not Available to Industry
How to cite: Active Wnt5B-V5 was a gift from Xi He (Addgene plasmid # 43814 ; http://n2t.net/addgene:43814 ; RRID:Addgene_43814)
