>Addgene plasmid #43814 | Active Wnt5B-V5 | addgene partial sequence | sequence record 59691 | TK-pA-R 5'-ttgtctccttccgtgtttca-3'
ATTACTAACCGGTACGCGTAGAATCGAGACCGAGGAGAGGGTTAGGGATAGGCTTACCTCCGCCTTTACA
GATGTACTGGTCCACGATCTCCGTGCACTTCTTACACCTGACGAAGCAGCACCAGTGGAACTTGCAGTGG
CAGCGCTCCACCTGCACGCTCTTGAACTGGTTGTAGCCACGCCCGCAGCACATGAGCTCACAGCCATCCA
TGCCCTCCGAGGTCTTGTTGCAGAGGCGGCCCTGCGTGCCCAGGGAGCCCGTGCTCTCGTTGCGCAGGCA
GTAGTCGGGGCTGGGGTCCACATAGACCAGGTCCTCCGGGGTGGGCTGGGTGAAGCGGCTGTTGACCAGC
TCCAGCCGGCCCTTGCGGGTGACGCGCATGGCGGCCGCGCTGTCGTACTTCTCCTTCAGCCGGTCCCCGA
CCTTGCGGAACTCGGCCAGCTGCAGCCAGCAGGTCTTGAGGCTGCAGGACCCCGAGACGCCGTGGCATTT
GCAGGCTACGTCTGCCATCTTATACACAGCCCTGCGACCGGCCTCGTTGTTTTGCAGGTTCATGAGCACC
CGGCCCTGCTCCTCTGATCCTTTGGCAAAGTTCTTCTCTCGCTCCCGGGCATCCACAAACTCCTTGGCGA
AGCGGTAGCCGTACTCCACGTTGTCCCCACAGCCGCCCCACAGCCAGTCCCGGGGCAGGTCCTTGGGCCG
CGCCGTCCGGCTGCAGCCGCAGGTGGAGAGCTCGCCCTCGCGGCAGGCCCGGCTGATGGCGTTGACCACG
CCCGCGGCGCTCACCGCGTGGGTGAAGGCGGTCTCTCGGCTGCCTATCTGCATGACTCTCCCAAAGACAG
ATGCGTTGTCCGCTGTGCTGCAATTCCACCGCCGCTGCCGGAACTGGTGCTGGCATTCCTTGATGCCAGT
CTTG
